>Addgene plasmid #24351 | pQUAST-mCD8-GFP | depositor full sequence | sequence record 11383 | Author sequence
GGCCAGACCCACGTAGTCCAGCGGCAGATCGGCGGCGGAGAAGTTAAGCGTCTCCAGGATGACCTTGCCC
GAACTGGGGCACGTGGTGTTCGACGATGTGCAGCTAATTTCGCCCGGCTCCACGTCCGCCCATTGGTTAA
TCAGCAGACCCTCGTTGGCGTAACGGAACCATGAGAGGTACGACAACCATTTGAGGTATACTGGCACCGA
GCCCGAGTTCAAGAAGAAGGCGTTTTTCCATAGGCTCCGCCCCCCTGACGAGCATCACAAAAATCGACGC
TCAAGTCAGAGGTGGCGAAACCCGACAGGACTATAAAGATACCAGGCGTTTCCCCCTGGAAGCTCCCTCG
TGCGCTCTCCTGTTCCGACCCTGCCGCTTACCGGATACCTGTCCGCCTTTCTCCCTTCGGGAAGCGTGGC
GCTTTCTCAATGCTCACGCTGTAGGTATCTCAGTTCGGTGTAGGTCGTTCGCTCCAAGCTGGGCTGTGTG
CACGAACCCCCCGTTCAGCCCGACCGCTGCGCCTTATCCGGTAACTATCGTCTTGAGTCCAACCCGGTAA
GACACGACTTATCGCCACTGGCAGCAGCCACTGGTAACAGGATTAGCAGAGCGAGGTATGTAGGCGGTGC
TACAGAGTTCTTGAAGTGGTGGCCTAACTACGGCTACACTAGAAGGACAGTATTTGGTATCTGCGCTCTG
CTGAAGCCAGTTACCTTCGGAAAAAGAGTTGGTAGCTCTTGATCCGGCAAACAAACCACCGCTGGTAGCG
GTGGTTTTTTTGTTTGCAAGCAGCAGATTACGCGCAGAAAAAAAGGATCTCAAGAAGATCCTTTGATCTT
TTCTACGGGGTCTGACGCTCAGTGGAACGAAAACTCACGTTAAGGGATTTTGGTCATGAGATTATCAAAA
AGGATCTTCACCTAGATCCTTTTAAATTAAAAATGAAGTTTTAAATCAATCTAAAGTATATATGAGTAAA
CTTGGTCTGACAGTTACCAATGCTTAATCAGTGAGGCACCTATCTCAGCGATCTGTCTATTTCGTTCATC
CATAGTTGCCTGACTCCCCGTCGTGTAGATAACTACGATACGGGAGGGCTTACCATCTGGCCCCAGTGCT
GCAATGATACCGCGAGACCCACGCTCACCGGCTCCAGATTTATCAGCAATAAACCAGCCAGCCGGAAGGG
CCGAGCGCAGAAGTGGTCCTGCAACTTTATCCGCCTCCATCCAGTCTATTAATTGTTGCCGGGAAGCTAG
AGTAAGTAGTTCGCCAGTTAATAGTTTGCGCAACGTTGTTGCCATTGCTACAGGCATCGTGGTGTCACGC
TCGTCGTTTGGTATGGCTTCATTCAGCTCCGGTTCCCAACGATCAAGGCGAGTTACATGATCCCCCATGT
TGTGCAAAAAAGCGGTTAGCTCCTTCGGTCCTCCGATCGTTGTCAGAAGTAAGTTGGCCGCAGTGTTATC
ACTCATGGTTATGGCAGCACTGCATAATTCTCTTACTGTCATGCCATCCGTAAGATGCTTTTCTGTGACT
GGTGAGTACTCAACCAAGTCATTCTGAGAATAGTGTATGCGGCGACCGAGTTGCTCTTGCCCGGCGTCAA
CACGGGATAATACCGCGCCACATAGCAGAACTTTAAAAGTGCTCATCATTGGAAAACGTTCTTCGGGGCG
AAAACTCTCAAGGATCTTACCGCTGTTGAGATCCAGTTCGATGTAACCCACTCGTGCACCCAACTGATCT
TCAGCATCTTTTACTTTCACCAGCGTTTCTGGGTGAGCAAAAACAGGAAGGCAAAATGCCGCAAAAAAGG
GAATAAGGGCGACACGGAAATGTTGAATACTCATACTCTTCCTTTTTCAATATTATTGAAGCATTTATCA
GGGTTATTGTCTCATGAGCGGATACATATTTGAATGTATTTAGAAAAATAAACAAATAGGGGTTCCGCGC
ACATTTCCCCGAAAAGTGCCACCTGACGTCTAAGAAACCATTATTATCATGACATTAACCTATAAAAATA
GGCGTATCACGAGGCCCTTTCGTCTCGCGCGTTTCGGTGATGACGGTGAAAACCTCTGACACATGCAGCT
CCCGGAGACGGTCACAGCTTGTCTGTAAGCGGATGCCGGGAGCAGACAAGCCCGTCAGGGCGCGTCAGCG
GGTGTTGGCGGGTGTCGGGGCTGGCTTAACTATGCGGCATCAGAGCAGATTGTACTGAGAGTGCACCATA
TGCGGTGTGAAATACCGCACCGAATCGCGCGGAACTAACGACAGTCGCTCCAAGGTCGTCGAACAAAAGG
TGAATGTGTTGCGGAGAGCGGGTGGGAGACAGCGAAAGAGCAACTACGAAACGTGGTGTGGTGGAGGTGA
ATTATGAAGAGGGCGCGCGATTTGAAAAGTATGTATATAAAAAATATATCCCGGTGTTTTATGTAGCGAT
AAACGAGTTTTTGATGTAAGGTATGCAGGTGTGTAAGTCTTTTGGTTAGAAGACAAATCCAAAGTCTACT
TGTGGGGATGTTCGAAGGGGAAATACTTGTATTCTATAGGTCATATCTTGTTTTTATTGGCACAAATATA
ATTACATTAGCTTTTTGAGGGGGCAATAAACAGTAAACACGATGGTAATAATGGTAAAAAAAAAAACAAG
CAGTTATTTCGGATATATGTCGGCTACTCCTTGCGTCGGGCCCGAAGTCTTAGAGCCAGATATGCGAGCA
CCCGGAAGCTCACGATGAGAATGGCCAGACCATGATGAAATAACATAAGGTGGTCCCGTCGGCAAGAGAC
ATCCACTTAACGTATGCTTGCAATAAGTGCGAGTGAAAGGAATAGTATTCTGAGTGTCGTATTGAGTCTG
AGTGAGACAGCGATATGATTGTTGATTAACCCTTAGCATGTCCGTGGGGTTTGAATTAACTCATAATATT
AATTAGACGAAATTATTTTTAAAGTTTTATTTTTAATAATTTGCGAGTACGCAAAGCTTGGGCTGCATCA
ACGCGTTGGGAGCTCTCCGGATCCAAGCTTGGATCCGGGTAATCGCTTATCCTCGGATAAACAATTATCC
TCACGGGTAATCGCTTATCCGCTCGGGTAATCGCTTATCCTCGGGTAATCGCTTATCCTTAAGCTTGATA
TCGAATTCCTGCAGCCCGAGCGGAGACTCTAGCGAGCGCCGGAGTATAAATAGAGGCGCTTCGTCTACGG
AGCGACAATTCAATTCAAACAAGCAAAGTGAACACGTCGCTAAGCGAAAGCTAAGCAAATAAACAAGCGC
AGCTGAACAAGCTAAACAATCTGCAGTAAAGTGCAAGTTAAAGTGAATCAATTAAAAGTAACCAGCAACC
AAGTAAATCAACTGCAACTACTGAAATCTGCCAAGAAGTAATTATTGAATACAAGAAGAGAACTCTGAAT
AGGGAATTGGGAATTCGTTAACAGATCGGGGGATCAATTCGTTAACAGATCTGCGGCCGCGGCTCGAGCA
AAATGGCCTCACCGTTGACCCGCTTTCTGTCGCTGAACCTGCTGCTGCTGGGTGAGTCGATTATCCTGGG
GAGTGGAGAAGCTAAGCCACAGGCACCCGAACTCCGAATCTTTCCAAAGAAAATGGACGCCGAACTTGGT
CAGAAGGTGGACCTGGTATGTGAAGTGTTGGGGTCCGTTTCGCAAGGATGCTCTTGGCTCTTCCAGAACT
CCAGCTCCAAACTCCCCCAGCCCACCTTCGTTGTCTATATGGCTTCATCCCACAACAAGATAACGTGGGA
CGAGAAGCTGAATTCGTCGAAACTGTTTTCTGCCATGAGGGACACGAATAATAAGTACGTTCTCACCCTG
AACAAGTTCAGCAAGGAAAACGAAGGCTACTATTTCTGCTCAGTCATCAGCAACTCGGTGATGTACTTCA
GTTCTGTCGTGCCAGTCCTTCAGAAAGTGAACTCTACTACTACCAAGCCAGTGCTGCGAACTCCCTCACC
TGTGCACCCTACCGGGACATCTCAGCCCCAGAGACCAGAAGATTGTCGGCCCCGTGGCTCAGTGAAGGGG
ACCGGATTGGACTTCGCCTGTGATATTTACATCTGGGCACCCTTGGCCGGAATCTGCGTGGCCCTTCTGC
TGTCCTTGATCATCACTCTCATCTGCTACCACAGCCGCGGATCCATGAGTAAAGGAGAAGAACTTTTCAC
TGGAGTTGTCCCAATTCTTGTTGAATTAGATGGTGATGTTAATGGGCACAAATTTTCTGTCAGTGGAGAG
GGTGAAGGTGATGCAACATACGGAAAACTTACCCTTAAATTTATTTGCACTACTGGAAAACTACCTGTTC
CATGGCCAACACTTGTCACTACTTTAACTTATGGTGTTCAATGCTTTTCAAGATACCCAGATCATATGAA
ACAGCATGACTTTTTCAAGAGTGCCATGCCCGAAGGTTATGTCCAGGAAAGAACTATATTTTTCAAAGAT
GACGGGAACTACAAGACACGTGCTGAAGTCAAGTTTGAAGGTGATACCCTTGTTAATAGAATCGAGTTAA
AAGGTATTGATTTTAAAGAAGATGGAAACATTCTTGGACACAAATTGGAATACAACTATAACTCACACAA
TGTATACATCATGGCAGACAAACAAAAGAATGGAATCAAAGTTAACTTCAAAATTAGACACAACATTGAA
GATGGAAGCGTTCAACTAGCAGACCATTATCAACAAAATACTCCAATTGGCGATGGCCCTGTCCTTTTAC
CAGACAACCATTACCTGTCCACACAATCTGCCCTTTCGAAAGATCCCAACGAAAAGAGAGACCACATGGT
CCTTCTTGAGTTTGTAACAGCTGCTGGGATTACACATGGCATGGATGAACTATACAAATAATCTAGAGGA
TCTTTGTGAAGGAACCTTACTTCTGTGGTGTGACATAATTGGACAAACTACCTACAGAGATTTAAAGCTC
TAAGGTAAATATAAAATTTTTAAGTGTATAATGTGTTAAACTACTGATTCTAATTGTTTGTGTATTTTAG
ATTCCAACCTATGGAACTGATGAATGGGAGCAGTGGTGGAATGCCTTTAATGAGGAAAACCTGTTTTGCT
CAGAAGAAATGCCATCTAGTGATGATGAGGCTACTGCTGACTCTCAACATTCTACTCCTCCAAAAAAGAA
GAGAAAGGTAGAAGACCCCAAGGACTTTCCTTCAGAATTGCTAAGTTTTTTGAGTCATGCTGTGTTTAGT
AATAGAACTCTTGCTTGCTTTGCTATTTACACCACAAAGGAAAAAGCTGCACTGCTATACAAGAAAATTA
TGGAAAAATATTTGATGTATAGTGCCTTGACTAGAGATCATAATCAGCCATACCACATTTGTAGAGGTTT
TACTTGCTTTAAAAAACCTCCCACACCTCCCCCTGAACCTGAAACATAAAATGAATGCAATTGTTGTTGT
TAACTTGTTTATTGCAGCTTATAATGGTTACAAATAAAGCAATAGCATCACAAATTTCACAAATAAAGCA
TTTTTTTCACTGCATTCTAGTTGTGGTTTGTCCAAACTCATCAATGTATCTTATCATGTCTGGATCCACT
AGAAGGCCTTAGTATGGGGTACCCCAAGGGCGAATTCTGCAGATATCCATCACACTGGCGGCCGCGGCTC
GAGGGTACCTCTAGAGGATCTTTGTGAAGGAACCTTACTTCTGTGGTGTGACATAATTGGACAAACTACC
TACAGAGATTTAAAGCTCTAAGGTAAATATAAAATTTTTAAGTGTATAATGTGTTAAACTACTGATTCTA
ATTGTTTGTGTATTTTAGATTCCAACCTATGGAACTGATGAATGGGAGCAGTGGTGGAATGCCTTTAATG
AGGAAAACCTGTTTTGCTCAGAAGAAATGCCATCTAGTGATGATGAGGCTACTGCTGACTCTCAACATTC
TACTCCTCCAAAAAAGAAGAGAAAGGTAGAAGACCCCAAGGACTTTCCTTCAGAATTGCTAAGTTTTTTG
AGTCATGCTGTGTTTAGTAATAGAACTCTTGCTTGCTTTGCTATTTACACCACAAAGGAAAAAGCTGCAC
TGCTATACAAGAAAATTATGGAAAAATATTTGATGTATAGTGCCTTGACTAGAGATCATAATCAGCCATA
CCACATTTGTAGAGGTTTTACTTGCTTTAAAAAACCTCCCACACCTCCCCCTGAACCTGAAACATAAAAT
GAATGCAATTGTTGTTGTTAACTTGTTTATTGCAGCTTATAATGGTTACAAATAAAGCAATAGCATCACA
AATTTCACAAATAAAGCATTTTTTTCACTGCATTCTAGTTGTGGTTTGTCCAAACTCATCAATGTATCTT
ATCATGTCTGGATCGGATCCACTAGAAGGCCTTAGTATGTATGTAAGTTAATAAAACCCTTTTTTGGAGA
ATGTAGATTTAAAAAAACATATTTTTTTTTTATTTTTTACTGCACTGGACATCATTGAACTTATCTGATC
AGTTTTAAATTTACTTCGATCCAAGGGTATTTGAAGTACCAGGTTCTTTCGATTACCTCTCACTCAAAAT
GACATTCCACTCAAAGTCAGCGCTGTTTGCCTCCTTCTCTGTCCACAGAAATATCGCCGTCTCTTTCGCC
GCTGCGTCCGCTATCTCTTTCGCCACCGTTTGTAGCGTTACCTAGCGTCAATGTCCGCCTTCAGTTGCAC
TTTGTCAGCGGTTTCGTGACGAAGCTCCAAGCGGTTTACGCCATCAATTAAACACAAAGTGCTGTGCCAA
AACTCCTCTCGCTTCTTATTTTTGTTTGTTTTTTGAGTGATTGGGGTGGTGATTGGTTTTGGGTGGGTAA
GCAGGGGAAAGTGTGAAAAATCCCGGCAATGGGCCAAGAGGATCAGGAGCTATTAATTCGCGGAGGCAGC
AAACACCCATCTGCCGAGCATCTGAACAATGTGAGTAGTACATGTGCATACATCTTAAGTTCACTTGATC
TATAGGAACTGCGATTGCAACATCAAATTGTCTGCGGCGTGAGAACTGCGACCCACAAAAATCCCAAACC
GCAATCGCACAAACAAATAGTGACACGAAACAGATTATTCTGGTAGCTGTGCTCGCTATATAAGACAATT
TTTAAGATCATATCATGATCAAGACATCTAAAGGCATTCATTTTCGACTACATTCTTTTTTACAAAAAAT
ATAACAACCAGATATTTTAAGCTGATCCTAGATGCACAAAAAATAAATAAAAGTATAAACCTACTTCGTA
GGATACTTCGTTTTGTTCGGGGTTAGATGAGCATAACGCTTGTAGTTGATATTTGAGATCCCCTATCATT
GCAGGGTGACAGCGGAGCGGCTTCGCAGAGCTGCATTAACCAGGGCTTCGGGCAGGCCAAAAACTACGGC
ACGCTCCTGCCACCCAGTCCGCCGGAGGACTCCGGTTCAGGGAGCGGCCAACTAGCCGAGAACCTCACCT
ATGCCTGGCACAATATGGACATCTTTGGGGCGGTCAATCAGCCGGGCTCCGGATGGCGGCAGCTGGTCAA
CCGGACACGCGGACTATTCTGCAACGAGCGACACATACCGGCGCCCAGGAAACATTTGCTCAAGAACGGT
GAGTTTCTATTCGCAGTCGGCTGATCTGTGTGAAATCTTAATAAAGGGTCCAATTACCAATTTGAAACTC
AGTTTGCGGCGTGGCCTATCCGGGCGAACTTTTGGCCGTGATGGGCAGTTCCGGTGCCGGAAAGACGACC
CTGCTGAATGCCCTTGCCTTTCGATCGCCGCAGGGCATCCAAGTATCGCCATCCGGGATGCGACTGCTCA
ATGGCCAACCTGTGGACGCCAAGGAGATGCAGGCCAGGTGCGCCTATGTCCAGCAGGATGACCTCTTTAT
CGGCTCCCTAACGGCCAGGGAACACCTGATTTTCCAGGCCATGGTGCGGATGCCACGACATCTGACCTAT
CGGCAGCGAGTGGCCCGCGTGGATCAGGTGATCCAGGAGCTTTCGCTCAGCAAATGTCAGCACACGATCA
TCGGTGTGCCCGGCAGGGTGAAAGGTCTGTCCGGCGGAGAAAGGAAGCGTCTGGCATTCGCCTCCGAGGC
ACTAACCGATCCGCCGCTTCTGATCTGCGATGAGCCCACCTCCGGACTGGACTCATTTACCGCCCACAGC
GTCGTCCAGGTGCTGAAGAAGCTGTCGCAGAAGGGCAAGACCGTCATCCTGACCATTCATCAGCCGTCTT
CCGAGCTGTTTGAGCTCTTTGACAAGATCCTTCTGATGGCCGAGGGCAGGGTAGCTTTCTTGGGCACTCC
CAGCGAAGCCGTCGACTTCTTTTCCTAGTGAGTTCGATGTGTTTATTAAGGGTATCTAGCATTACATTAC
ATCTCAACTCCTATCCAGCGTGGGTGCCCAGTGTCCTACCAACTACAATCCGGCGGACTTTTACGTACAG
GTGTTGGCCGTTGTGCCCGGACGGGAGATCGAGTCCCGTGATCGGATCGCCAAGATATGCGACAATTTTG
CTATTAGCAAAGTAGCCCGGGATATGGAGCAGTTGTTGGCCACCAAAAATTTGGAGAAGCCACTGGAGCA
GCCGGAGAATGGGTACACCTACAAGGCCACCTGGTTCATGCAGTTCCGGGCGGTCCTGTGGCGATCCTGG
CTGTCGGTGCTCAAGGAACCACTCCTCGTAAAAGTGCGACTTATTCAGACAACGGTGAGTGGTTCCAGTG
GAAACAAATGATATAACGCTTACAATTCTTGGAAACAAATTCGCTAGATTTTAGTTAGAATTGCCTGATT
CCACACCCTTCTTAGTTTTTTTCAATGAGATGTATAGTTTATAGTTTTGCAGAAAATAAATAAATTTCAT
TTAACTCGCGAACATGTTGAAGATATGAATATTAATGAGATGCGAGTAACATTTTAATTTGCAGATGGTT
GCCATCTTGATTGGCCTCATCTTTTTGGGCCAACAACTCACGCAAGTGGGCGTGATGAATATCAACGGAG
CCATCTTCCTCTTCCTGACCAACATGACCTTTCAAAACGTCTTTGCCACGATAAATGTAAGTCTTGTTTA
GAATACATTTGCATATTAATAATTTACTAACTTTCTAATGAATCGATTCGATTTAGGTGTTCACCTCAGA
GCTGCCAGTTTTTATGAGGGAGGCCCGAAGTCGACTTTATCGCTGTGACACATACTTTCTGGGCAAAACG
ATTGCCGAATTACCGCTTTTTCTCACAGTGCCACTGGTCTTCACGGCGATTGCCTATCCGATGATCGGAC
TGCGGGCCGGAGTGCTGCACTTCTTCAACTGCCTGGCGCTGGTCACTCTGGTGGCCAATGTGTCAACGTC
CTTCGGATATCTAATATCCTGCGCCAGCTCCTCGACCTCGATGGCGCTGTCTGTGGGTCCGCCGGTTATC
ATACCATTCCTGCTCTTTGGCGGCTTCTTCTTGAACTCGGGCTCGGTGCCAGTATACCTCAAATGGTTGT
CGTACCTCTCATGGTTCCGTTACGCCAACGAGGGTCTGCTGATTAACCAATGGGCGGACGTGGAGCCGGG
CGAAATTAGCTGCACATCGTCGAACACCACGTGCCCCAGTTCGGGCAAGGTCATCCTGGAGACGCTTAAC
TTCTCCGCCGCCGATCTGCCGCTGGACTACGTGGGTCTGGCCATTCTCATCGTGAGCTTCCGGGTGCTCG
CATATCTGGCTCTAAGACTTCGGGCCCGACGCAAGGAGTAGCCGACATATATCCGAAATAACTGCTTGTT
TTTTTTTTTACCATTATTACCATCGTGTTTACTGTTTATTGCCCCCTCAAAAAGCTAATGTAATTATATT
TGTGCCAATAAAAACAAGATATGACCTATAGAATACAAGTATTTCCCCTTCGAACATCCCCACAAGTAGA
CTTTGGATTTGTCTTCTAACCAAAAGACTTACACACCTGCATACCTTACATCAAAAACTCGTTTATCGCT
ACATAAAACACCGGGATATATTTTTTATATACATACTTTTCAAATCGCGCGCCCTCTTCATAATTCACCT
CCACCACACCACGTTTCGTAGTTGCTCTTTCGCTGTCTCCCACCCGCTCTCCGCAACACATTCACCTTTT
GTTCGACGACCTTGGAGCGACTGTCGTTAGTTCCGCGCGATTCGGTTCGCTCAAATGGTTCCGAGTGGTT
CATTTCGTCTCAATAGAAATTAGTAATAAATATTTGTATGTACAATTTATTTGCTCCAATATATTTGTAT
ATATTTCCCTCACAGCTATATTTATTCTAATTTAATATTATGACTTTTTAAGGTAATTTTTTGTGACCTG
TTCGGAGTGATTAGCGTTACAATTTGAACTGAAAGTGACATCCAGTGTTTGTTCCTTGTGTAGATGCATC
TCAAAAAAATGGTGGGCATAATAGTGTTGTTTATATATATCAAAAATAACAACTATAATAATAAGAATAC
ATTTAATTTAGAAAATGCTTGGATTTCACTGGAACTAGAATTAATTCGGCTGCTGCTCTAAACGACGCAT
TTCGTACTCCAAAGTACGAATTTTTTCCCTCAAGCTCTTATTTTCATTAAACAATGAACAGGACCTAACG
CACAGTCACGTTATTGTTTACATAAATGATTTTTTTTACTATTCAAACTTACTCTGTTTGTGTACTCCCA
CTGGTATAGCCTTCTTTTATCTTTTCTGGTTCAGGCTCTATCACTTTACTAGGTACGGCATCTGCGTTGA
GTCGCCTCCTTTTAAATGTCTGACCTTTTGCAGGTGCAGCCTTCCACTGCGAATCATTAAAGTGGGTATC
ACAAATTTGGGAGTTTTCACCAAGGCTGCACCCAAGGCTCTGCTCCCACAATTTTCTCTTAATAGCACAC
TTCGGCACGTGAATTAATTTTACTCCAGTCACAGCTTTGCAGCAAAATTTGCAATATTTCATTTTTTTTT
ATTCCACGTAAGGGTTAATGTTTTCAAAAAAAAATTCGTCCGCACACAACCTTTCCTCTCAACAAGCAAA
CGTGCACTGAATTTAAGTGTATACTTCGGTAAGCTTCGGCTATCGACGGGACCACCTTATGTTATTTCAT
CATG
Features (pLannotate 1.2.2; 26 found; start..end, strand, type, name):
      1..229     -  CDS            mini-white (fragment): Drosophila white gene eye color pigment; white; This is a modified version of the white gene lacking part of the first intron.
    235..823     -  rep_origin     ori: high-copy-number ColE1/pMB1/pBR322/pUC origin of replication
    994..1854    -  CDS            AmpR: β-lactamase; bla; confers resistance to ampicillin, carbenicillin, and related antibiotics
   1855..1959    -  promoter       AmpR promoter: bla
   2054..2089    +  CDS            rop (fragment): Rop protein, which maintains plasmids at low copy number; rop
   2191..2260    +  misc_feature   bom (fragment): basis of mobility region from pBR322
   2259..2761    -  gene           mini-white (fragment): white; This modified version of the white gene lacks part of the first intron.
   2761..2993    -  misc_feature   P element 3' end: P element 3' end
   3140..3168    -  misc_feature   MCS (fragment): pBluescript multiple cloning site
   3189..3427    +  promoter       hsp70 promoter: Drosophila melanogaster hsp70Bb promoter
   3503..4168    +  CDS            mCD8: mouse lymphocyte antigen CD8 alpha chain
   4175..4888    +  CDS            GFP: green fluorescent protein
   4899..4973    +  CDS            small t antigen (fragment): SV40 (simian virus 40) small t antigen
   4975..5040    +  intron         small t intron: SV40 (simian virus 40) small t antigen intron
   5170..5190    +  CDS            SV40 NLS: nuclear localization signal of SV40 (simian virus 40) large T antigen
   5197..5331    +  CDS            LT_POVHA (fragment): Protein inferred from homology: Swiss-Prot protein existence level 3. Isoform large T antigen is a key early protein essential for both driving viral replication and inducing cellular transformation. Plays a role in viral genome replication by driving entry of quiescent cells into the cell cycle and by autoregulating the synthesis of viral early mRNA. Displays highly oncogenic activities by corrupting the host cellular checkpoint mechanisms that guard cell division and the transcription, replication, and repair of DNA. Participates in the modulation of cellular gene expression preceeding viral
   5356..5439    +  CDS            large T antigen (fragment): large T antigen from SV40 (simian virus 40)
   5462..5596    +  polyA_signal   SV40 poly(A) signal: SV40 polyadenylation signal
   5687..5761    +  CDS            small t antigen (fragment): SV40 (simian virus 40) small t antigen
   5763..5828    +  intron         small t intron: SV40 (simian virus 40) small t antigen intron
   5958..5978    +  CDS            SV40 NLS: nuclear localization signal of SV40 (simian virus 40) large T antigen
   5985..6119    +  CDS            LT_POVHA (fragment): Protein inferred from homology: Swiss-Prot protein existence level 3. Isoform large T antigen is a key early protein essential for both driving viral replication and inducing cellular transformation. Plays a role in viral genome replication by driving entry of quiescent cells into the cell cycle and by autoregulating the synthesis of viral early mRNA. Displays highly oncogenic activities by corrupting the host cellular checkpoint mechanisms that guard cell division and the transcription, replication, and repair of DNA. Participates in the modulation of cellular gene expression preceeding viral
   6144..6227    +  CDS            large T antigen (fragment): large T antigen from SV40 (simian virus 40)
   6250..6384    +  polyA_signal   SV40 poly(A) signal: SV40 polyadenylation signal
   6889..9771    +  CDS            mini-white: Drosophila white gene eye color pigment; white; This is a modified version of the white gene lacking part of the first intron.
  10549..11134   -  misc_feature   P element 5' end: No description available
