[The description below was written by a language model from this plasmid's Addgene catalogue record and pLannotate feature annotations shown in this document.]
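Description:
pQUAST-mCD8-GFP is a Drosophila P-element transformation plasmid built on the pQUAST backbone, the reporter/effector vector of the Q system, a repressible binary system for transgene expression, lineage tracing and mosaic analysis. In bacteria it is maintained through a high-copy ColE1/pUC-type origin and selected with ampicillin via the AmpR (β-lactamase) gene. Short rop and bom remnants from pBR322 are also annotated. P element 5' and 3' ends are both annotated and would allow transposase-mediated integration into the fly germline. A mini-white gene provides an eye-colour marker for identifying transformants. Additional mini-white fragments are annotated near the plasmid backbone.

The payload is a fusion of the mouse CD8 alpha chain coding sequence to GFP, which gives a membrane-targeted fluorescent marker well suited to outlining cell shapes such as neuronal processes. It sits downstream of a Drosophila hsp70Bb promoter element. In QUAS vectors this serves as the basal promoter beneath binding sites for the QF transcriptional activator, but the automated feature table does not annotate QUAS sites, so their number and position cannot be confirmed from the record. According to the depositor, the CD8-GFP-SV40 cassette was transferred as a NotI fragment from an enhancer trap construct. Because that fragment carried its own SV40 terminator, the table shows two tandem copies of the SV40 small t intron and poly(A) region. The SV40 NLS and T antigen fragments listed there are incidental parts of this 3' sequence rather than expressed tags.

The catalogue sizes (about 9 kb backbone plus about 3 kb insert) are approximate, and the depositor sequence is 11,134 nt. The construct is typically used to generate flies in which QF-expressing cells are labelled with membrane GFP.
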