Addgene plasmid #24351: pQUAST-mCD8-GFP
Depositing lab: Liqun Luo. Depositing organization: Stanford University. Publication: The Q system: a repressible binary system for transgene expression, lineage tracing, and mosaic analysis. Potter CJ, Tasic B, Russler EV, Liang L, Luo L. Cell. 2010 Apr 30. 141(3):536-48. 10.1016/j.cell.2010.02.025 PubMed 20434990.
Backbone
  Vector backbone: pQUAST
  Backbone size w/o insert (bp): 9000
  Vector type: Insect Expression
Growth in bacteria
  Bacterial resistance: Ampicillin, 100 μg/mL
  Growth temperature: 37°C
  Growth strain: DH5alpha
  Copy number: Unknown
Gene/Insert
  Gene/Insert name: CD8-GFP-SV40
  Insert size (bp): 3000
  Cloning method: Restriction Enzyme; 5′ cloning site NotI (unknown if destroyed); 3′ cloning site NotI (unknown if destroyed)
  Sequencing primers: 5′ GFP-F
Terms and licenses: Academic/Nonprofit Terms; Industry Terms: Not Available to Industry
Depositor comments: The NotI fragment containing CD8-GFP-SV40 from the enhancer trap construct pCD8-GFP,y+ was cloned into pQUAST.
How to cite: pQUAST-mCD8-GFP was a gift from Liqun Luo (Addgene plasmid # 24351 ; http://n2t.net/addgene:24351 ; RRID:Addgene_24351)
