>Addgene plasmid #24351 | pQUAST-mCD8-GFP | addgene partial sequence | sequence record 30100 | 24351 with Pry1
ACGAATTATTTTTAAAGTTTTATTTTTAATAATTTGCGAGTACGCAAAGCTTGGCTGCATCCAACGCGTT
GGGAGCTCTCCGGATCCAAGCTTGGATCCGGGTAATCGCTTATCCTCGGATAAACAATTATCCTCACGGG
TAATCGCTTATCCGCTCGGGTAATCGCTTATCCTCGGGTAATCGCTTATCCTTAAGCTTGATATCGAATT
CCTGCAGCCCGAGCGGAGACTCTAGCGAGCGCCGGAGTATAAATAGAGGCGCTTCGTCTACGGAGCGACA
ATTCAATTCAAACAAGCAAAGTGAACACGTCGCTAAGCGAAAGCTAAGCAAATAAACAAGCGCAGCTGAA
CAAGCTAAACAATCTGCAGTAAAGTGCAAGTTAAAGTGAATCAATTAAAAGTAACCAGCAACCAAGTAAA
TCAACTGCAACTACTGAAATCTGCCAAGAAGTAATTATTGAATACAAGAAGAGAACTCTGAATAGGGAAT
TGGGAATTCGTTAACAGATCGGGGGATCAATTCGTTAACAGATCTGCGGCCGCGGCTCGAGCAAAATGGC
CTCACCGTTGACCCGCTTTCTGTC
