>Addgene plasmid #24351 | pQUAST-mCD8-GFP | addgene partial sequence | sequence record 30101 | 24351 with GFP-F
ATGACTATACAAATAATCTAGAGGATCTTTGTGAAGGAACCTTACTTCTGTGGTGTGACATAATTGGACA
AACTACCTACAGAGATTTAAAGCTCTAAGGTAAATATAAAATTTTTAAGTGTATAATGTGTTAAACTACT
GATTCTAATTGTTTGTGTATTTTAGATTCCAACCTATGGAACTGATGAATGGGAGCAGTGGTGGAATGCC
TTTAATGAGGAAAACCTGTTTTGCTCAGAAGAAATGCCATCTAGTGATGATGAGGCTACTGCTGACTCTC
AACATTCTACTCCTCCAAAAAAGAAGAGAAAGGTAGAAGACCCCAAGGACTTTCCTTCAGAATTGCTAAG
TTTTTTGAGTCATGCTGTGTTTAGTAATAGAACTCTTGCTTGCTTTGCTATTTACACCACAAAGGAAAAA
GCTGCACTGCTATACAAGAAAATTATGGAAAAATATTTGATGTATAGTGCCTTGACTAGAGATCATAATC
AGCCATACCACATTTGTAGAGGTTTTACTTGCTTTAAAAAACCTCCCACACCTCCCCCTGAACCTGAAAC
ATAAAATGAATGCAATTGTTGTTGTTAACTTGTTTATTGCAGCTTATAATGGTTACAAATAAAGCAATAG
CATCAC
